>Addgene plasmid #165579 | pOpen-dromedNK | addgene full sequence | sequence record 338709 | Addgene NGS Result
CGCTGAGGTGTCAATCGTCGGAGCCGCTGAGCAATAACTAGCATAACCCCTTGGGGCCTCTAAACGGGTC
TTGAGGGGTTTTTTGCATGGTCATAGCTGTTTCCTGAGAGCTTGGCAGGTGATGACACACATTAACAAAT
TTCGTGAGGAGTCTCCAGAAGAATGCCATTAATTTCCATAGGCTCCGCCCCCCTGACGAGCATCACAAAA
ATCGACGCTCAAGTCAGAGGTGGCGAAACCCGACAGGACTATAAAGATACCAGGCGTTTCCCCCTGGAAG
CTCCCTCGTGCGCTCTCCTGTTCCGACCCTGCCGCTTACCGGATACCTGTCCGCCTTTCTCCCTTCGGGA
AGCGTGGCGCTTTCTCATAGCTCACGCTGTAGGTATCTCAGTTCGGTGTAGGTCGTTCGCTCCAAGCTGG
GCTGTGTGCACGAACCCCCCGTTCAGCCCGACCGCTGCGCCTTATCCGGTAACTATCGTCTTGAGTCCAA
CCCGGTAAGACACGACTTATCGCCACTGGCAGCAGCCACTGGTAACAGGATTAGCAGAGCGAGGTATGTA
GGCGGTGCTACAGAGTTCTTGAAGTGGTGGCCTAACTACGGCTACACTAGAAGAACAGTATTTGGTATCT
GCGCTCTGCTGAAGCCAGTTACCTTCGGAAAAAGAGTTGGTAGCTCTTGATCCGGCAAACAAACCACCGC
TGGTAGCGGTGGTTTTTTTGTTTGCAAGCAGCAGATTACACGCAGAAAAAAAGGATCTCAAGAAGGCCTA
CTATTAGCAACAACGATCCTTTGATCTTTTCTACGGGGTCTGACGCTCAGTGGAACGAAAACTCACGTTA
AGGGATTTTGGTCATGAGATTATCAAAAAGGATCTTCACCTAGATCCTTTTAAATTAAAAATGAAGTTTT
AAATCAATCTAAAGTATATATGAGTAAACTTGGTCTGACAGTTACCAATGCTTAATCAGTGAGGCACCTA
TCTCAGCGATCTGTCTATTTCGTTCATCCATAGTTGCCTGACTCCCCGTCGTGTAGATAACTACGATACG
GGAGGGCTTACCATCTGGCCCCAGTGCTGCAATGATACCGCGAGAACCACGCTCACCGGCTCCAGATTTA
TCAGCAATAAACCAGCCAGCCGGAAGGGCCGAGCGCAGAAGTGGTCCTGCAACTTTATCCGCCTCCATCC
AGTCTATTAATTGTTGCCGGGAAGCTAGAGTAAGTAGTTCGCCAGTTAATAGTTTGCGCAACGTTGTTGC
CATTGCTACAGGCATCGTGGTGTCACGCTCGTCGTTTGGTATGGCTTCATTCAGCTCCGGTTCCCAACGA
TCAAGGCGAGTTACATGATCCCCCATGTTGTGCAAAAAAGCGGTTAGCTCCTTCGGTCCTCCGATCGTTG
TCAGAAGTAAGTTGGCCGCAGTGTTATCACTCATGGTTATGGCAGCACTGCATAATTCTCTTACTGTCAT
GCCATCCGTAAGATGCTTTTCTGTGACTGGTGAGTACTCAACCAAGTCATTCTGAGAATAGTGTATGCGG
CGACCGAGTTGCTCTTGCCCGGCGTCAATACGGGATAATACCGCGCCACATAGCAGAACTTTAAAAGTGC
TCATCATTGGAAAACGTTCTTCGGGGCGAAAACTCTCAAGGATCTTACCGCTGTTGAGATCCAGTTCGAT
GTAACCCACTCGTGCACCCAACTGATCTTCAGCATCTTTTACTTTCACCAGCGTTTCTGGGTGAGCAAAA
ACAGGAAGGCAAAATGCCGCAAAAAAGGGAATAAGGGCGACACGGAAATGTTGAATACTCATACTCTTCC
TTTTTCAATATTATTGAAGCATTTATCAGGGTTATTGTCTCATGAGCGGATACATATTTGAATGTATTTA
GAAAAATAAACAAATAGGGGTTCCGCGCACCTGCACCAGTCAGTAAAACGACGGCCAGTAGTCAAAAGCC
TCCGACCGGAGGCTTTTGACTTGGTTCAGGTGGAGTGGGAGAAATAAGACGACGACCCTCGGGTCTCTAA
TGGCGGAAGCAGCAAGCTGTGCACGTAAAGGCACCAAATATGCAGAAGGCACCCAGCCGTTTACCGTTCT
GATTGAAGGCAATATTGGTAGCGGTAAAACCACCTATCTGAACCACTTTGAAAAATACAAAAATGATATT
TGCCTGCTGACCGAGCCGGTTGAAAAATGGCGTAATGTTAATGGTGTTAACCTGCTGGAACTGATGTATA
AAGATCCGAAAAAATGGGCAATGCCGTTTCAGAGCTATGTTACCCTGACCATGCTGCAGAGCCATACCGC
ACCGACCAACAAAAAACTGAAAATTATGGAACGCAGCATCTTCAGCGCACGTTATTGTTTTGTTGAAAAT
ATGCGTCGTAATGGCAGCCTGGAACAGGGTATGTATAATACACTGGAAGAGTGGTACAAATTTATCGAAG
AAAGCATTCATGTTCAGGCCGATCTGATTATCTATCTGCGTACCAGTCCGGAAGTTGCCTATGAACGTAT
TCGTCAGCGTGCACGTAGCGAAGAAAGCTGTGTTCCGCTGAAATATCTGCAAGAACTGCATGAACTGCAC
GAAGATTGGCTGATTCATCAGCGTCGTCCGCAGAGCTGTAAAGTTCTGGTTCTGGATGCAGATCTGAACC
TGGAAAATATTGGCACCGAATATCAGCGTAGCGAAAGCAGCATTTTTGATGCAATTAGCAGCAATCAGCA
GCCGAGTCCGGTTCTGGTTAGCCCGAGCAAACGTCAGCGTGTTGCACGCTGAAGAGCTTTGAGACCGGAC
ATTCGTCAGATCACCTATAAATTATGTGCCAATTTGCTAGGGATAACAGGGTAATGTCGAAGAACGGCGT
CTGAAC
Features (pLannotate 1.2.2; 7 found; start..end, strand, type, name):
     38..85      +  terminator     T7 terminator: transcription terminator for bacteriophage T7 RNA polymerase
    173..761     -  rep_origin     ori: high-copy-number ColE1/pMB1/pBR322/pUC origin of replication
    952..1812    -  CDS            AmpR: β-lactamase; bla; confers resistance to ampicillin, carbenicillin, and related antibiotics
   1813..1917    -  promoter       AmpR promoter: bla
   1933..1949    -  CDS            lacZα (fragment): LacZα fragment of β-galactosidase; lacZ fragment
   1950..1981    +  terminator     tonB terminator: bidirectional E. coli tonB-P14 transcription terminator
   2030..2779    +  CDS            dnk: DNK_DROME - Experimental evidence at protein level: Swiss-Prot protein existence level 1. Deoxyribonucleoside kinase that has a broad specificity phosphorylating thymidine, 2'-deoxyriboadenosine, 2'-deoxyribocytidine and 2'-deoxyriboguanosine. Specificity is higher for pyrimidine nucleosides. Several anti-viral and anti-cancer nucleoside analogs are also efficiently phosphorylated. From Drosophila melanogaster (Fruit fly).
