[The description below was written by a language model from this plasmid's Addgene catalogue record and pLannotate feature annotations shown in this document.]
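Description:
pOpen-dromedNK is a small (about 2.9 kb) synthetic-biology part plasmid built on the pBuild backbone. It belongs to the Open Enzyme collection and serves as a storage and distribution vector for a coding sequence rather than as an expression construct. It is propagated in E. coli at high copy from a ColE1/pUC-type origin of replication and selected with ampicillin through a β-lactamase gene (AmpR) driven by its native bla promoter.

The insert is the deoxyribonucleoside kinase gene (dNK) from Drosophila melanogaster, annotated as a roughly 750 bp open reading frame. This enzyme has unusually broad substrate specificity: it phosphorylates thymidine, deoxyadenosine, deoxycytidine and deoxyguanosine, with some preference for pyrimidine nucleosides, and it also accepts several antiviral and anticancer nucleoside analogs. The feature table shows no promoter or ribosome binding site upstream of the gene. Instead, the coding sequence sits between transcription terminators, a bidirectional tonB terminator upstream and a T7 terminator downstream across the circular junction, which insulate the part from surrounding transcription. A very short lacZα remnant next to the tonB terminator appears to be a backbone leftover. The insert is flanked by four-base cloning junctions (an ATG-containing site at the 5′ end and a second defined site at the 3′ end), which suggests overhang-based modular assembly, although the record lists the method only as restriction enzyme cloning. M13 forward and reverse primer sites allow sequence verification.

As the depositor notes, the plasmid is not functional on its own. Users are expected to transfer the dNK part into an expression vector of their choice, express and purify the enzyme from E. coli, and use it for dNTP synthesis, where it performs the initial phosphorylation of deoxynucleosides.
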