Addgene plasmid #165579: pOpen-dromedNK
Purpose: Used for dNTP synthesis
Depositing lab: Drew Endy & Jennifer Molloy & FreeGenes Project. Depositing organization: Stanford University.
Backbone
  Vector backbone: pBuild
  Vector type: Synthetic Biology
Growth in bacteria
  Bacterial resistance: Ampicillin, 100 μg/mL
  Growth temperature: 37°C
  Growth strain: DH5alpha
  Copy number: High Copy
Gene/Insert
  Gene/Insert name: dNK from drosophila
  Species: D. melanogaster (fly)
  Cloning method: Restriction Enzyme; 5′ cloning site AATG (unknown if destroyed); 3′ cloning site GCTT (unknown if destroyed)
  Sequencing primers: 5′ M13 forward; 3′ M13 reverse
Depositor comments: Used for dNTP synthesis. The plasmids in the Open Enzyme collection contain genetic parts and are not functional by themselves. Researchers can clone these enzymes into an expression vector of their choice and then transform into E. coli bacteria for expression and purification. Additional information can be found at https://www.addgene.org/depositor-collections/open-enzyme/.
How to cite: pOpen-dromedNK was a gift from Drew Endy & Jennifer Molloy & FreeGenes Project (Addgene plasmid # 165579 ; http://n2t.net/addgene:165579 ; RRID:Addgene_165579)
